Addgene plasmid #123323: pCW-IRF4-Puro
Purpose: Lentiviral vector for expression of IRF4 under a Doxycycline inducible promoter
Depositing lab: Eva Gottwein. Depositing organization: Northwestern University. Publication: CK1alpha and IRF4 are essential and independent effectors of immunomodulatory drugs in primary effusion lymphoma. Patil A, Manzano M, Gottwein E. Blood. 2018 Aug 9;132(6):577-586. doi: 10.1182/blood-2018-01-828418. Epub 2018 Jun 28. PubMed 29954751.
Backbone
  Vector backbone: pCW-MCS-Puro
  Total vector size (bp): 9038
  Vector type: Mammalian Expression, Lentiviral
  Selectable markers: Puromycin
Growth in bacteria
  Bacterial resistance: Ampicillin, 100 μg/mL
  Growth temperature: 37°C
  Growth strain: Stbl3
  Copy number: High Copy
Gene/Insert
  Gene/Insert name: IRF4
  Species: H. sapiens (human)
  Insert size (bp): 1356
  Mutation: several silent mutations to disrupt sgRNA targeting
  Entrez Gene: IRF4 (a.k.a. LSIRF, MUM1, NF-EM5, SHEP8)
  Promoter: Doxycycline inducible minimal CMV
  Cloning method: Gibson Cloning
  Sequencing primers: 5′ -; 3′ -
Terms and licenses: Academic/Nonprofit Terms; Industry Terms: Not Available to Industry
How to cite: pCW-IRF4-Puro was a gift from Eva Gottwein (Addgene plasmid # 123323 ; http://n2t.net/addgene:123323 ; RRID:Addgene_123323)
