[The description below was written by a language model from this plasmid's Addgene catalogue record and pLannotate feature annotations shown in this document.]
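Description:
pCW-IRF4-Puro is a 9,038 bp all-in-one, doxycycline-inducible lentiviral expression vector built on the pCW-MCS-Puro backbone. It is maintained in E. coli through a high-copy ColE1/pUC-type origin and an ampicillin resistance gene. The viral portion has a third-generation, self-inactivating layout. An RSV promoter drives a truncated HIV-1 5' LTR, followed by the Ψ packaging signal with a gag fragment, the Rev response element and the cPPT/CTS. A ΔU3 3' LTR closes the transfer cassette, and an SV40 polyadenylation signal and SV40 origin lie just outside it. Because the vector carries only these cis-acting elements and short viral gene fragments, the viral proteins must be supplied in trans to produce particles.

The payload is human IRF4 (about 1.36 kb), a lymphoid transcription factor, inserted by Gibson cloning downstream of a tight TRE promoter made of seven tet operators fused to a minimal CMV promoter. The coding sequence carries several silent mutations that disrupt sgRNA targeting, so the encoded protein is unchanged while the transgene escapes CRISPR guides directed at endogenous IRF4. A second, constitutive unit uses the human PGK promoter to express puromycin N-acetyltransferase followed by the rtTA3 reverse tetracycline transactivator. The gap between the two reading frames is consistent with a linking peptide, though the annotation does not name one. A WPRE follows to enhance transcript expression. Transduced cells can therefore be selected with puromycin and already contain the transactivator needed to switch on IRF4 when doxycycline is added. The design suits inducible IRF4 expression and rescue experiments in IRF4 knockout settings; the associated work concerned primary effusion lymphoma.
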