Features (pLannotate 1.2.2; 26 found; start..end, strand, type, name):
      1..22      +  protein_bind   CAP binding site: CAP binding activates transcription in the presence of cAMP. E. coli catabolite activator protein
     37..67      +  promoter       lac promoter: promoter for the E. coli lac operon
     75..91      +  protein_bind   lac operator: The lac repressor binds to the lac operator to inhibit transcription in E. coli. This inhibition can be relieved by adding lactose or isopropyl-β-D-thiogalactopyranoside (IPTG). lac repressor encoded by lacI
    136..154     +  promoter       T3 promoter: promoter for bacteriophage T3 RNA polymerase
    182..408     +  promoter       RSV promoter: Rous sarcoma virus enhancer/promoter
    409..589     +  LTR            5' LTR (truncated): truncated 5' long terminal repeat (LTR) from HIV-1
    636..761     +  misc_feature   HIV-1 Ψ: packaging signal of human immunodeficiency virus type 1
    745..1108    +  CDS            HIV-1 gag (fragment): gag protein from human immunodeficiency virus 1; gag
   1254..1487    +  misc_feature   RRE: The Rev response element (RRE) of HIV-1 allows for Rev-dependent mRNA export from the nucleus to the cytoplasm.
   1864..1888    +  CDS            Rev (fragment): human immunodeficiency virus 1 (HIV-1) Rev protein; rev; enhances nuclear export of unspliced and incompletely spliced viral mRNAs
   1929..2046    +  misc_feature   cPPT/CTS: central polypurine tract and central termination sequence of HIV-1
   2100..2414    +  promoter       tight TRE promoter: Tet-responsive promoter PTight, consisting of seven tet operator sequences followed by the minimal CMV promoter
   2435..3787    +  CDS            IRF4 (sequence partly withheld): IRF4_HUMAN - Also known as MUM1. Experimental evidence at protein level: Swiss-Prot protein existence level 1. Transcriptional activator. Binds to the interferon-stimulated response element (ISRE) of the MHC class I promoter. Binds the immunoglobulin lambda light chain enhancer, together with PU.1. Probably plays a role in ISRE-targeted signal transduction mechanisms specific to lymphoid cells. Involved in CD8(+) dendritic cell differentiation by forming a complex with the BATF-JUNB heterodimer in immune cells, leading to recognition of AICE sequence (5'-TGAnTCA/GAAA- 3'), an immune-specific r
   3845..4355    +  promoter       hPGK promoter: human phosphoglycerate kinase 1 promoter
   4376..4972    +  CDS            PuroR (fragment): puromycin N-acetyltransferase; pac from Streptomyces; confers resistance to puromycin
   5039..5736    +  CDS            rtTA3 (fragment): reverse tetracycline transactivator 3 activates expression from Tet-responsive promoters in the presence of doxycycline
   5666..5776    +  CDS            VP48: 3 tandem repeats of the minimal activation domain of herpes simplex virus VP16 (Cheng et al., 2013)
   5812..6360    +  misc_feature   WPRE (fragment): woodchuck hepatitis virus posttranscriptional regulatory element
   6386..6457    +  CDS            nef (fragment): NEF_HV1Z2 - Experimental evidence at protein level: Swiss-Prot protein existence level 1. Extracellular Nef protein targets CD4(+) T-lymphocytes for apoptosis by interacting with CXCR4 surface receptors. From Human immunodeficiency virus type 1 group M subtype D (isolate Z2/CDC-Z34) (HIV-1).
   6459..6692    +  LTR            3' LTR (ΔU3): self-inactivating 3' long terminal repeat (LTR) from HIV-1
   6764..6885    +  polyA_signal   SV40 poly(A) signal: SV40 polyadenylation signal
   6925..7060    +  rep_origin     SV40 ori: SV40 origin of replication
   7068..7131    +  promoter       AmpR promoter: bla
   7132..7992    +  CDS            AmpR: β-lactamase; bla; confers resistance to ampicillin, carbenicillin, and related antibiotics
   8163..8751    +  rep_origin     ori: high-copy-number ColE1/pMB1/pBR322/pUC origin of replication
   8934..9026    +  CDS            lacI (fragment): lac repressor; lacI; The lac repressor binds to the lac operator to inhibit transcription in E. coli. This inhibition can be relieved by adding lactose or isopropyl-β-D-thiogalactopyranoside (IPTG).
>Addgene plasmid #123323 | pCW-IRF4-Puro | addgene full sequence | sequence record 239610 | Addgene NGS Result
TAATGTGAGTTAGCTCACTCATTAGGCACCCCAGGCTTTACACTTTATGCTTCCGGCTCGTATGTTGTGT
GGAATTGTGAGCGGATAACAATTTCACACAGGAAACAGCTATGACCATGATTACGCCAAGCGCGCAATTA
ACCCTCACTAAAGGGAACAAAAGCTGGAGCTGCAAGCTTAATGTAGTCTTATGCAATACTCTTGTAGTCT
TGCAACATGGTAACGATGAGTTAGCAACATGCCTTACAAGGAGAGAAAAAGCACCGTGCATGCCGATTGG
TGGAAGTAAGGTGGTACGATCGTGCCTTATTAGGAAGGCAACAGACGGGTCTGACATGGATTGGACGAAC
CACTGAATTGCCGCATTGCAGAGATATTGTATTTAAGTGCCTAGCTCGATACATAAACGGGTCTCTCTGG
TTAGACCAGATCTGAGCCTGGGAGCTCTCTGGCTAACTAGGGAACCCACTGCTTAAGCCTCAATAAAGCT
TGCCTTGAGTGCTTCAAGTAGTGTGTGCCCGTCTGTTGTGTGACTCTGGTAACTAGAGATCCCTCAGACC
CTTTTAGTCAGTGTGGAAAATCTCTAGCAGTGGCGCCCGAACAGGGACTTGAAAGCGAAAGGGAAACCAG
AGGAGCTCTCTCGACGCAGGACTCGGCTTGCTGAAGCGCGCACGGCAAGAGGCGAGGGGCGGCGACTGGT
GAGTACGCCAAAAATTTTGACTAGCGGAGGCTAGAAGGAGAGAGATGGGTGCGAGAGCGTCAGTATTAAG
CGGGGGAGAATTAGATCGCGATGGGAAAAAATTCGGTTAAGGCCAGGGGGAAAGAAAAAATATAAATTAA
AACATATAGTATGGGCAAGCAGGGAGCTAGAACGATTCGCAGTTAATCCTGGCCTGTTAGAAACATCAGA
AGGCTGTAGACAAATACTGGGACAGCTACAACCATCCCTTCAGACAGGATCAGAAGAACTTAGATCATTA
TATAATACAGTAGCAACCCTCTATTGTGTGCATCAAAGGATAGAGATAAAAGACACCAAGGAAGCTTTAG
ACAAGATAGAGGAAGAGCAAAACAAAAGTAAGACCACCGCACAGCAAGCGGCCGCTGATCTTCAGACCTG
GAGGAGGAGATATGAGGGACAATTGGAGAAGTGAATTATATAAATATAAAGTAGTAAAAATTGAACCATT
AGGAGTAGCACCCACCAAGGCAAAGAGAAGAGTGGTGCAGAGAGAAAAAAGAGCAGTGGGAATAGGAGCT
TTGTTCCTTGGGTTCTTGGGAGCAGCAGGAAGCACTATGGGCGCAGCGTCAATGACGCTGACGGTACAGG
CCAGACAATTATTGTCTGGTATAGTGCAGCAGCAGAACAATTTGCTGAGGGCTATTGAGGCGCAACAGCA
TCTGTTGCAACTCACAGTCTGGGGCATCAAGCAGCTCCAGGCAAGAATCCTGGCTGTGGAAAGATACCTA
AAGGATCAACAGCTCCTGGGGATTTGGGGTTGCTCTGGAAAACTCATTTGCACCACTGCTGTGCCTTGGA
ATGCTAGTTGGAGTAATAAATCTCTGGAACAGATTTGGAATCACACGACCTGGATGGAGTGGGACAGAGA
AATTAACAATTACACAAGCTTAATACACTCCTTAATTGAAGAATCGCAAAACCAGCAAGAAAAGAATGAA
CAAGAATTATTGGAATTAGATAAATGGGCAAGTTTGTGGAATTGGTTTAACATAACAAATTGGCTGTGGT
ATATAAAATTATTCATAATGATAGTAGGAGGCTTGGTAGGTTTAAGAATAGTTTTTGCTGTACTTTCTAT
AGTGAATAGAGTTAGGCAGGGATATTCACCATTATCGTTTCAGACCCACCTCCCAACCCCGAGGGGACAA
TTCTCGACCTCGAGACAAATGGCAGTATTCATCCACAATTTTAAAAGAAAAGGGGGGATTGGGGGGTACA
GTGCAGGGGAAAGAATAGTAGACATAATAGCAACAGACATACAAACTAAAGAATTACAAAAACAAATTAC
AAAAATTCAAAATTTTCGGGTTTATTACAGGGACAGCAGAGATCCACTTTGGCCGCGAATCGATATGTCG
AGTTTACTCCCTATCAGTGATAGAGAACGTATGTCGAGTTTACTCCCTATCAGTGATAGAGAACGATGTC
GAGTTTACTCCCTATCAGTGATAGAGAACGTATGTCGAGTTTACTCCCTATCAGTGATAGAGAACGTATG
TCGAGTTTACTCCCTATCAGTGATAGAGAACGTATGTCGAGTTTATCCCTATCAGTGATAGAGAACGTAT
GTCGAGTTTACTCCCTATCAGTGATAGAGAACGTATGTCGAGGTAGGCGTGTACGGTGGGAGGCCTATAT
AAGCAGAGCTCGTTTAGTGAACCGTCAGATCGCCTGGAGAATTGGGCCGCCACCATGAACCTGGAGGGCG
GCGGCCGAGGCGGAGAGTTCGGCATGAGCGCGGTGAGCTGCGGCAACGGGAAGCTCCGCCAGTGGCTGAT
CGACCAGATCGACAGCGGCAAGTACCCCGGGCTGGTGTGGGAGAACGAGGAGAAGAGCATCTTCCGCATC
CCCTGGAAGCACGCGGGTAAACAAGATTATAATCGTGAAGAGGACGCCGCGCTCTTCAAGGCTTGGGCAC
TGTTTAAAGGAAAGTTCCGAGAAGGCATCGACAAGCCGGACCCTCCCACCTGGAAGACGCGCCTGCGGTG
CGCTTTGAACAAGAGCAATGACTTTGAGGAACTGGTTGAGCGGAGCCAGCTGGACATCTCAGACCCGTAC
AAAGTGTACAGGATTGTTCCTGAGGGAGCCAAAAAAGGAGCCAAGCAGCTCACCCTGGAGGACCCGCAGA
TGTCCATGAGCCACCCCTACACCATGACAACGCCTTACCCTTCGCTCCCAGCCCAGCAGGTTCACAACTA
CATGATGCCACCCCTCGACCGAAGCTGGAGGGACTACGTCCCGGATCAGCCACACCCGGAAATCCCGTAC
CAATGTCCCATGACGTTTGGACCCCGCGGCCACCAC
[69 nt withheld, positions 3047-3115]
TCCCAGGCTCCCGGAGTCCCCACAGAGCCAAGCATAAGGTCTGCCGAAGCCTTGGCGTTCTCAGACTGCC
GGCTGCACATCTGCCTGTACTACCGGGAAATCCTCGTGAAGGAGCTGACCACGTCCAGCCCCGAGGGCTG
CCGGATCTCCCATGGACATACGTATGACGCCAGCAACCTGGACCAGGTCCTGTTCCCCTACCCAGAGGAC
AATGGCCAGAGGAAAAACATTGAGAAGCTGCTGAGCCACCTGGAGAGGGGCGTGGTCCTCTGGATGGCCC
CCGACGGGCTCTATGCGAAAAGACTGTGCCAGAGCAGGATCTACTGGGACGGGCCCCTGGCGCTGTGCAA
CGACCGGCCCAACAAACTGGAGAGAGACCAGACCTGCAAGCTCTTTGACACACAGCAGTTCTTGTCAGAG
CTGCAAGCGTTTGCTCACCACGGCCGCTCCCTGCCAAGATTCCAGGTGACTCTATGCTTTGGAGAGGAGT
TTCCAGACCCTCAGAGGCAAAGAAAGCTCATCACAGCTCACGTAGAACCTCTGCTAGCCAGACAACTATA
TTATTTTGCTCAACAAAACAGTGGACATTTCCTGAGGGGCTACGATTTACCAGAACACATCAGCAATCCA
GAAGATTACCACAGATCTATCCGCCATTCCTCTATTCAAGAATGACTAGCGACACCGGTGCAGTCGACAC
CGGAATTCAACCTTAATTAACGACGCGTCGGGGTTGGGGTTGCGCCTTTTCCAAGGCAGCCCTGGGTTTG
CGCAGGGACGCGGCTGCTCTGGGCGTGGTTCCGGGAAACGCAGCGGCGCCGACCCTGGGTCTCGCACATT
CTTCACGTCCGTTCGCAGCGTCACCCGGATCTTCGCCGCTACCCTTGTGGGCCCCCCGGCGACGCTTCCT
GCTCCGCCCCTAAGTCGGGAAGGTTCCTTGCGGTTCGCGGCGTGCCGGACGTGACAAACGGAAGCCGCAC
GTCTCACTAGTACCCTCGCAGACGGACAGCGCCAGGGAGCAATGGCAGCGCGCCGACCGCGATGGGCTGT
GGCCAATAGCGGCTGCTCAGCAGGGCGCGCCGAGAGCAGCGGCCGGGAAGGGGCGGTGCGGGAGGCGGGG
TGTGGGGCGGTAGTGTGGGCCCTGTTCCTGCCCGCGCGGTGTTCCGCATTCTGCAAGCCTCCGGAGCGCA
CGTCGGCAGTCGGCTCCCTCGTTGACCGAATCACCGACCTCTCTCCCCAGCAATTCCCTGCAGGGCCACC
ATGACCGAGTACAAGCCCACGGTGCGCCTCGCCACCCGCGACGACGTCCCCAGGGCCGTACGCACCCTCG
CCGCCGCGTTCGCCGACTACCCCGCCACGCGCCACACCGTCGATCCGGACCGCCACATCGAGCGGGTCAC
CGAGCTGCAAGAACTCTTCCTCACGCGCGTCGGGCTCGACATCGGCAAGGTGTGGGTCGCGGACGACGGC
GCCGCCGTGGCGGTCTGGACCACGCCGGAGAGCGTCGAAGCGGGGGCGGTGTTCGCCGAGATCGGCCCGC
GCATGGCCGAGTTGAGCGGTTCCCGGCTGGCCGCGCAGCAACAGATGGAAGGCCTCCTGGCGCCGCACCG
GCCCAAGGAGCCCGCGTGGTTCCTGGCCACCGTCGGAGTCTCGCCCGACCACCAGGGCAAGGGTCTGGGC
AGCGCCGTCGTGCTCCCCGGAGTGGAGGCGGCCGAGCGCGCCGGGGTGCCCGCCTTCCTGGAGACCTCCG
CGCCCCGCAACCTCCCCTTCTACGAGCGGCTCGGCTTCACCGTCACCGCCGACGTCGAGGTGCCCGAAGG
ACCGCGCACCTGGTGCATGACCCGCAAGCCCGGTGCCGGATCCGGCGCAACAAACTTCTCTCTGCTGAAA
CAAGCCGGAGATGTCGAAGAGAATCCTGGACCGATGTCTAGACTGGACAAGAGCAAAGTCATAAACGGAG
CTCTGGAATTACTCAATGGTGTCGGTATCGAAGGCCTGACGACAAGGAAACTCGCTCAAAAGCTGGGAGT
TGAGCAGCCTACCCTGTACTGGCACGTGAAGAACAAGCGGGCCCTGCTCGATGCCCTGCCAATCGAGATG
CTGGACAGGCATCATACCCACTTCTGCCCCCTGGAAGGCGAGTCATGGCAAGACTTTCTGCGGAACAACG
CCAAGTCATACCGCTGTGCTCTCCTCTCACATCGCGACGGGGCTAAAGTGCATCTCGGCACCCGCCCAAC
AGAGAAACAGTACGAAACCCTGGAAAATCAGCTCGCGTTCCTGTGTCAGCAAGGCTTCTCCCTGGAGAAC
GCACTGTACGCTCTGTCCGCCGTGGGCCACTTTACACTGGGCTGCGTATTGGAGGAACAGGAGCATCAAG
TAGCAAAAGAGGAAAGAGAGACACCTACCACCGATTCTATGCCCCCACTTCTGAGACAAGCAATTGAGCT
GTTCGACCGGCAGGGAGCCGAACCTGCCTTCCTTTTCGGCCTGGAACTAATCATATGTGGCCTGGAGAAA
CAGCTAAAGTGCGAAAGCGGCGGGCCGACCGACGCCCTTGACGATTTTGACTTAGACATGCTCCCAGCCG
ATGCCCTTGACGACTTTGACCTTGATATGCTGCCTGCTGACGCTCTTGACGATTTTGACCTTGACATGCT
CCCCGGGTAACTAAGTAAGGATCGATCCAAGATATCGTATTCTTAACTATGTTGCTCCTTTTACGCTATG
TGGATACGCTGCTTTAATGCCTTTGTATCATGCTATTGCTTCCCGTATGGCTTTCATTTTCTCCTCCTTG
TATAAATCCTGGTTGCTGTCTCTTTATGAGGAGTTGTGGCCCGTTGTCAGGCAACGTGGCGTGGTGTGCA
CTGTGTTTGCTGACGCAACCCCCACTGGTTGGGGCATTGCCACCACCTGTCAGCTCCTTTCCGGGACTTT
CGCTTTCCCCCTCCCTATTGCCACGGCGGAACTCATCGCCGCCTGCCTTGCCCGCTGCTGGACAGGGGCT
CGGCTGTTGGGCACTGACAATTCCGTGGTGTTGTCGGGGAAGCTGACGTCCTTTCCATGGCTGCTCGCCT
GTGTTGCCACCTGGATTCTGCGCGGGACGTCCTTCTGCTACGTCCCTTCGGCCCTCAATCCAGCGGACCT
TCCTTCCCGCGGCCTGCTGCCGGCTCTGCGGCCTCTTCCGCGTCTTCGCCTTCGCCCTCAGACGAGTCGG
ATCTCCCTTTGGGCCGCCTCCCCGCCTGTTTCGCCTCGGCGTCCGGACTAGAGGTACCTTTAAGACCAAT
GACTTACAAGGCAGCTGTAGATCTTAGCCACTTTTTAAAAGAAAAGGGGGGACTGGAAGGGCTAATTCAC
TCCCAACGAAGACAAGATCTGCTTTTTGCTTGTACTGGGTCTCTCTGGTTAGACCAGATCTGAGCCTGGG
AGCTCTCTGGCTAACTAGGGAACCCACTGCTTAAGCCTCAATAAAGCTTGCCTTGAGTGCTTCAAGTAGT
GTGTGCCCGTCTGTTGTGTGACTCTGGTAACTAGAGATCCCTCAGACCCTTTTAGTCAGTGTGGAAAATC
TCTAGCAGTAGTAGTTCATGTCATCTTATTATTCAGTATTTATAACTTGCAAAGAAATGAATATCAGAGA
GTGAGAGGAACTTGTTTATTGCAGCTTATAATGGTTACAAATAAAGCAATAGCATCACAAATTTCACAAA
TAAAGCATTTTTTTCACTGCATTCTAGTTGTGGTTTGTCCAAACTCATCAATGTATCTTATCATGTCTGG
CTCTAGCTATCCCGCCCCTAACTCCGCCCATCCCGCCCCTAACTCCGCCCAGTTCCGCCCATTCTCCGCC
CCATGGCTGACTAATTTTTTTTATTTATGCAGAGGCCGAGGCCGCCTCGGCCTCTGAGCTATTCCAGAAG
TAGTGAGGAGGCTTTTTTGGAGGCCTTTCAAATATGTATCCGCTCATGAGACAATAACCCTGATAAATGC
TTCAATAATATTGAAAAAGGAAGAGTATGAGTATTCAACATTTCCGTGTCGCCCTTATTCCCTTTTTTGC
GGCATTTTGCCTTCCTGTTTTTGCTCACCCAGAAACGCTGGTGAAAGTAAAAGATGCTGAAGATCAGTTG
GGTGCACGAGTGGGTTACATCGAACTGGATCTCAACAGCGGTAAGATCCTTGAGAGTTTTCGCCCCGAAG
AACGTTTTCCAATGATGAGCACTTTTAAAGTTCTGCTATGTGGCGCGGTATTATCCCGTATTGACGCCGG
GCAAGAGCAACTCGGTCGCCGCATACACTATTCTCAGAATGACTTGGTTGAGTACTCACCAGTCACAGAA
AAGCATCTTACGGATGGCATGACAGTAAGAGAATTATGCAGTGCTGCCATAACCATGAGTGATAACACTG
CGGCCAACTTACTTCTGACAACGATCGGAGGACCGAAGGAGCTAACCGCTTTTTTGCACAACATGGGGGA
TCATGTAACTCGCCTTGATCGTTGGGAACCGGAGCTGAATGAAGCCATACCAAACGACGAGCGTGACACC
ACGATGCCTGTAGCAATGGCAACAACGTTGCGCAAACTATTAACTGGCGAACTACTTACTCTAGCTTCCC
GGCAACAATTAATAGACTGGATGGAGGCGGATAAAGTTGCAGGACCACTTCTGCGCTCGGCCCTTCCGGC
TGGCTGGTTTATTGCTGATAAATCTGGAGCCGGTGAGCGTGGGTCTCGCGGTATCATTGCAGCACTGGGG
CCAGATGGTAAGCCCTCCCGTATCGTAGTTATCTACACGACGGGGAGTCAGGCAACTATGGATGAACGAA
ATAGACAGATCGCTGAGATAGGTGCCTCACTGATTAAGCATTGGTAACTGTCAGACCAAGTTTACTCATA
TATACTTTAGATTGATTTAAAACTTCATTTTTAATTTAAAAGGATCTAGGTGAAGATCCTTTTTGATAAT
CTCATGACCAAAATCCCTTAACGTGAGTTTTCGTTCCACTGAGCGTCAGACCCCGTAGAAAAGATCAAAG
GATCTTCTTGAGATCCTTTTTTTCTGCGCGTAATCTGCTGCTTGCAAACAAAAAAACCACCGCTACCAGC
GGTGGTTTGTTTGCCGGATCAAGAGCTACCAACTCTTTTTCCGAAGGTAACTGGCTTCAGCAGAGCGCAG
ATACCAAATACTGTTCTTCTAGTGTAGCCGTAGTTAGGCCACCACTTCAAGAACTCTGTAGCACCGCCTA
CATACCTCGCTCTGCTAATCCTGTTACCAGTGGCTGCTGCCAGTGGCGATAAGTCGTGTCTTACCGGGTT
GGACTCAAGACGATAGTTACCGGATAAGGCGCAGCGGTCGGGCTGAACGGGGGGTTCGTGCACACAGCCC
AGCTTGGAGCGAACGACCTACACCGAACTGAGATACCTACAGCGTGAGCTATGAGAAAGCGCCACGCTTC
CCGAAGGGAGAAAGGCGGACAGGTATCCGGTAAGCGGCAGGGTCGGAACAGGAGAGCGCACGAGGGAGCT
TCCAGGGGGAAACGCCTGGTATCTTTATAGTCCTGTCGGGTTTCGCCACCTCTGACTTGAGCGTCGATTT
TTGTGATGCTCGTCAGGGGGGCGGAGCCTATGGAAAAACGCCAGCAACGCGGCCTTTTTACGGTTCCTGG
CCTTTTGCTGGCCTTTTGCTCACATGTTCTTTCCTGCGTTATCCCCTGATTCTGTGGATAACCGTATTAC
CGCCTTTGAGTGAGCTGATACCGCTCGCCGCAGCCGAACGACCGAGCGCAGCGAGTCAGTGAGCGAGGAA
GCGGAAGAGCGCCCAATACGCAAACCGCCTCTCCCCGCGCGTTGGCCGATTCATTAATGCAGCTGGCACG
ACAGGTTTCCCGACTGGAAAGCGGGCAGTGAGCGCAACGCAAT
